>Addgene plasmid #197683 | vYM015_phiC31-nTRE-Ins(low)-pEF1s(orig)-H2b-Citrine | addgene full sequence | sequence record 386598 | Addgene NGS Result
TCATGACCAAAATCCCTTAACGTGAGTTTTCGTTCCACTGAGCGTCAGACCCCGTAGAAAAGATCAAAGG
ATCTTCTTGAGATCCTTTTTTTCTGCGCGTAATCTGCTGCTTGCAAACAAAAAAACCACCGCTACCAGCG
GTGGTTTGTTTGCCGGATCAAGAGCTACCAACTCTTTTTCCGAAGGTAACTGGCTTCAGCAGAGCGCAGA
TACCAAATACTGTTCTTCTAGTGTAGCCGTAGTTAGGCCACCACTTCAAGAACTCTGTAGCACCGCCTAC
ATACCTCGCTCTGCTAATCCTGTTACCAGTGGCTGCTGCCAGTGGCGATAAGTCGTGTCTTACCGGGTTG
GACTCAAGACGATAGTTACCGGATAAGGCGCAGCGGTCGGGCTGAACGGGGGGTTCGTGCACACAGCCCA
GCTTGGAGCGAACGACCTACACCGAACTGAGATACCTACAGCGTGAGCTATGAGAAAGCGCCACGCTTCC
CGAAGGGAGAAAGGCGGACAGGTATCCGGTAAGCGGCAGGGTCGGAACAGGAGAGCGCACGAGGGAGCTT
CCAGGGGGAAACGCCTGGTATCTTTATAGTCCTGTCGGGTTTCGCCACCTCTGACTTGAGCGTCGATTTT
TGTGATGCTCGTCAGGGGGGCGGAGCCTATGGAAAAACGCCAGCAACGCGGCCTTTTTACGGTTCCTGGC
CTTTTGCTGGCCTTTTGCTCACATGTTCTTTCCTGCGGTACCGATCATAATCAGCCATACCACATTTGTA
GAGGTTTTACTTGCTTTAAAAAACCTCCCACACCTCCCCCTGAACCTGAAACATAAAATGAATGCAATTG
TTGTTGTTAACTTGTTTATTGCAGCTTATAATGGTTACAAATAAAGCAATAGCATCACAAATTTCACAAA
TAAAGCATTTTTTTCACTGCATTCTAGTTGTGGTTTGTCCAAACTCATCAATGTATCTTATCATGTCTGG
ATCATAATCAGCCATACCACATTTGTAGAGGTTTTACTTGCTTTAAAAAACCTCCCACACCTCCCCCTGA
ACCTGAAACATAAAATGAATGCAATTGTTGTTGTTAACTTGTTTATTGCAGCTTATAATGGTTACAAATA
AAGCAATAGCATCACAAATTTCACAAATAAAGCATTTTTTTCACTGCATTCTAGTTGTGGTTTGTCCAAA
CTCATCAATGTATCTTATCATGTCTGCTCGAGGTCGACGATGTAGGTCACGGTCTCGAAGCCGCGGTGCG
GGTGCCAGGGCGTGCCCTTGGGCTCCCCGGGCGCGTACTCCACCTCACCCATCTGGTCCATCATGATGAA
CGGGTCGAGGTGGCGGTAGTTGATCCCGGCGAACGCGCGGCGCACCGGGAAGCCCTCGCCCTCGAAACCG
CTGGGCGCGGTGGTCACGGTGAGCACGGGACGTGCGACGGCGTCGGCGGGTGCGGATACGCGGGGCAGCG
TCAGCGGGTTCTCGACGGTCACGGCGGGCATGTCGACGGTATCGATAAGCTTACGCGTGCTAGCGCATGC
AGATCTACTAGTCGGCCGGATAAAGATATCAACTCGAGATGGGATCGGCCATTGAACAAGATGGATTGCA
CGCAGGTTCTCCGGCCGCTTGGGTGGAGAGGCTATTCGGCTATGACTGGGCACAACAGACAATCGGCTGC
TCTGATGCCGCCGTGTTCCGGCTGTCAGCGCAGGGGCGCCCGGTTCTTTTTGTCAAGACCGACCTGTCCG
GTGCCCTGAATGAACTGCAGGACGAGGCAGCGCGGCTATCGTGGCTGGCCACGACGGGCGTTCCTTGCGC
AGCTGTGCTCGACGTTGTCACTGAAGCGGGAAGGGACTGGCTGCTATTGGGCGAAGTGCCGGGGCAGGAT
CTCCTGTCATCTCACCTTGCTCCTGCCGAGAAAGTATCCATCATGGCTGATGCAATGCGGCGGCTGCATA
CGCTTGATCCGGCTACCTGCCCATTCGACCACCAAGCGAAACATCGCATCGAGCGAGCACGTACTCGGAT
GGAAGCCGGTCTTGTCGATCAGGATGATCTGGACGAAGAGCATCAGGGGCTCGCGCCAGCCGAACTGTTC
GCCAGGCTCAAGGCGCGCATGCCCGACGGCGATGATCTCGTCGTGACCCATGGCGATGCCTGCTTGCCGA
ATATCATGGTGGAAAATGGCCGCTTTTCTGGATTCATCGACTGTGGCCGGCTGGGTGTGGCGGACCGCTA
TCAGGACATAGCGTTGGCTACCCGTGATATTGCTGAAGAGCTTGGCGGCGAATGGGCTGACCGCTTCCTC
GTGCTTTACGGTATCGCCGCTCCCGATTCGCAGCGCATCGCCTTCTATCGCCTTCTTGACGAGTTCTTCT
GAGGGGATCAATTCTCTAGAGCTCGCTGATCAGCCTCGACTGTGCCTTCTAGTTGCCAGCCATCTGTTGT
TTGCCCCTCCCCCGTGCCTTCCTTGACCCTGGAAGGTGCCACTCCCACTGTCCTTTCCTAATAAAATGAG
GAAATTGCATCGCATTGTCTGAGTAGGTGTCATTCTATTCTGGGGGGTGGGGTGGGGCAGGACAGCAAGG
GGGAGGATTGGGAAGAGAATAGCAGGCATGCTGGGGATGCGGTGGGCTCTATGGCTTCTGAGGCGGAAAG
AACCAGCTGGGGGCTAGCAAAGCCTAGGAACAGCTGCATATAGCACTGCAGTTTACTCCCTATCAGTGAT
AGAGAGTCAAAAGGCCATGCCCTCCCTATCAGTGATAGAGAGAGCAGACTCAAGGTGGTCCCTATCAGTG
ATAGAGAGATTGAGCAAGAGGGCCTCCCTATCAGTGATAGAGATTGATCCAGTCAGGGCCTCCCTATCAG
TGATAGAGAAGCTATGTGCAGGTAGGGCTGTACAGTGGGAATGCACGTAAGCTGCTATACTATAGGCCTT
GGCCTTCAGCAGCAAGCAAAAGCAGGAGCAGGCGCCAGCTGGCCAAGGCGAGAGCTGCCTGGCAGGCGAG
GCCCTGCTGCCAATTGGGTGTGTGCGCCTAAGCAGCTTGCTATGCAAGCTTTATTTGCTTGCAGGTGTGC
CTTGCAGCCCTAAGCAGCAGGCCAAGTGTGCCAAAGGAGCCTTAGGCGCCATTTGCAGTGCAGGAGAGTG
CTGGCGCCTGAGCGTGGTGCCAGCATGGAGCTAGGCGCCCAGCTGGTGGCCTAGCTAGGCCTATGGCCTT
GTAGGGATCGGCGATCGCTCCGGTGCCCGTCAGCGGGCAGAGCGCACATCGCCCACAGTCCCCGAGAAGT
TGGGGGGAGGGGTCGGCAATTGAACCGGTGCCTAGAGAAGGTGGCGCGGGGTAAACTGGGAAAGTGATGT
CGTGTACTGGCTCCGCCTTTTTCCCGAGGGTGGGGGAGAACCGTATATAAGTGCAGTAGTCGCCGTGAAC
GTTCTTTTTCGCAACGGGTTTGCCGCCAGAACACAGCTGAAGCTTCGAGGGGCTCGCATCTCTCCTTCAC
GCGCCCGCCGCCCTACCTGAGGCCGCCATCCACGCCGGTTGAGTCGCGTTCTGCCGCCTCCCGCCTGTGG
TGCCTCCTGAACTGCGTCCGCCGTCTAGGTAAGTTTAAAGCTCAGGTCGAGACCGGGCCTTTGTCCGGCG
CTCCCTTGGAGCCTACCTAGACTCAGCCGGCTCTCCACGCTTTGCCTGACCCTGCTTGCTCAACTCTACG
TCTTTGTTTCGTTTTCTGTTCTGCGCCGTTACAGATCCAAGCTGTGACCTGGGCCTACACCTGGCCGCTC
TAGCCCGGGCGGATCCCCCGGGCTGCAGGAATTCGATATCAAGCTTGCCACCATGCCAGAGCCAGCGAAG
TCTGCTCCCGCCCCGAAAAAGGGCTCCAAGAAGGCGGTGACTAAGGCGCAGAAGAAAGGCGGCAAGAAGC
GCAAGCGCAGCCGCAAGGAGAGCTATTCCATCTATGTGTACAAGGTTCTGAAGCAGGTCCACCCTGACAC
CGGCATTTCGTCCAAGGCCATGGGCATCATGAATTCGTTTGTGAACGACATTTTCGAGCGCATCGCAGGT
GAGGCTTCCCGCCTGGCGCATTACAACAAGCGCTCGACCATCACCTCCAGGGAGATCCAGACGGCCGTGC
GCCTGCTGCTGCCTGGGGAGTTGGCCAAGCACGCCGTGTCCGAGGGTACTAAGGCCATCACCAAGTACAC
CAGCGCTAAGGATCCCCGGGTACCGGTCGCCACCATGGTGAGCAAGGGCGAGGAGCTGTTCACCGGGGTG
GTGCCCATCCTGGTCGAGCTGGACGGCGACGTAAACGGCCACAAGTTCAGCGTGTCCGGCGAGGGCGAGG
GCGATGCCACCTACGGCAAGCTGACCCTGAAGTTCATCTGCACCACCGGCAAGCTGCCCGTGCCCTGGCC
CACCCTCGTGACCACCTTCGGCTACGGCCTGATGTGCTTCGCCCGCTACCCCGACCACATGAAGCAGCAC
GACTTCTTCAAGTCCGCCATGCCCGAAGGCTACGTCCAGGAGCGCACCATCTTCTTCAAGGACGACGGCA
ACTACAAGACCCGCGCCGAGGTGAAGTTCGAGGGCGACACCCTGGTGAACCGCATCGAGCTGAAGGGCAT
CGACTTCAAGGAGGACGGCAACATCCTGGGGCACAAGCTGGAGTACAACTACAACAGCCACAACGTCTAT
ATCATGGCCGACAAGCAGAAGAACGGCATCAAGGTGAACTTCAAGATCCGCCACAACATCGAGGACGGCA
GCGTGCAGCTCGCCGACCACTACCAGCAGAACACCCCCATCGGCGACGGCCCCGTGCTGCTGCCCGACAA
CCACTACCTGAGCTACCAGTCCGCCCTGAGCAAAGACCCCAACGAGAAGCGCGATCACATGGTCCTGCTG
GAGTTCGTGACCGCCGCCGGGATCACTCTCGGCATGGACGAGCTGTACAAGTAGGTCGACCTCGAGGGGG
GGCCCGGTACCAGGTAAGTGTACCCAATTCGCCCTATAGTGAGTCGTATTACAATTCACTCGATCGCCCT
TCCCAACAGTTGCGCAGCCTGAATGGCGAATGGAGATCCAATTTTTAAGTGTATAATGTGTTAAACTACT
GATTCTAATTGTTTGTGTATTTTAGATTCACAGTCCCAAGGCTCATTTCAGGCCCCTCAGTCCTCACAGT
CTGTTCATGATCATAATCAGCCATACCACATTTGTAGAGGTTTTACTTGCTTTAAAAAACCTCCCACACC
TCCCCCTGAACCTGAAACATAAAATGAATGCAATTGTTGTTGTTAACTTGTTTATTGCAGCTTATAATGG
TTACAAATAAAGCAATAGCATCACAAATTTCACAAATAAAGCATTTTTTTCACTGCATTCTAGTTGTGGT
TTGTCCAAACTCATCAATGTATCTTAACGCGTAAATTGTAAGCGTCTCAAATATGTATCCGCTCATGAGA
CAATAACCCTGATAAATGCTTCAATAATATTGAAAAAGGAAGAGTATGAGTATTCAACATTTCCGTGTCG
CCCTTATTCCCTTTTTTGCGGCATTTTGCCTTCCTGTTTTTGCTCACCCAGAAACGCTGGTGAAAGTAAA
AGATGCTGAAGATCAGTTGGGTGCACGAGTGGGTTACATCGAACTGGATCTCAACAGCGGTAAGATCCTT
GAGAGTTTTCGCCCCGAAGAACGTTTTCCAATGATGAGCACTTTTAAAGTTCTGCTATGTGGCGCGGTAT
TATCCCGTATTGACGCCGGGCAAGAGCAACTCGGTCGCCGCATACACTATTCTCAGAATGACTTGGTTGA
GTACTCACCAGTCACAGAAAAGCATCTTACGGATGGCATGACAGTAAGAGAATTATGCAGTGCTGCCATA
ACCATGAGTGATAACACTGCGGCCAACTTACTTCTGACAACGATCGGAGGACCGAAGGAGCTAACCGCTT
TTTTGCACAACATGGGGGATCATGTAACTCGCCTTGATCGTTGGGAACCGGAGCTGAATGAAGCCATACC
AAACGACGAGCGTGACACCACGATGCCTGTAGCAATGGCAACAACGTTGCGCAAACTATTAACTGGCGAA
CTACTTACTCTAGCTTCCCGGCAACAATTAATAGACTGGATGGAGGCGGATAAAGTTGCAGGACCACTTC
TGCGCTCGGCCCTTCCGGCTGGCTGGTTTATTGCTGATAAATCTGGAGCCGGTGAGCGTGGGTCTCGCGG
TATCATTGCAGCACTGGGGCCAGATGGTAAGCCCTCCCGTATCGTAGTTATCTACACGACGGGGAGTCAG
GCAACTATGGATGAACGAAATAGACAGATCGCTGAGATAGGTGCCTCACTGATTAAGCATTGGTAACTGT
CAGACCAAGTTTACTCATATATACTTTAGATTGATTTAAAACTTCATTTTTAATTTAAAAGGATCTAGGT
GAAGATCCTTTTTGATAATC
Features (pLannotate 1.2.2; 29 found; start..end, strand, type, name):
     77..665     +  rep_origin     ori: high-copy-number ColE1/pMB1/pBR322/pUC origin of replication
    743..826     +  CDS            large T antigen (fragment): large T antigen from SV40 (simian virus 40)
    849..983     +  polyA_signal   SV40 poly(A) signal: SV40 polyadenylation signal
    980..1063    +  CDS            large T antigen (fragment): large T antigen from SV40 (simian virus 40)
   1086..1207    +  polyA_signal   SV40 poly(A) signal: SV40 polyadenylation signal
   1244..1313    +  protein_bind   attB: attB site for the φC31 integrase (Groth et al., 2000) phage φC31 integrase
   1502..1522    -  misc_feature   MCS (fragment): pBluescript multiple cloning site
   1579..2382    +  CDS            NeoR/KanR: aminoglycoside phosphotransferase from Tn5; aph(3')-II (or nptII); confers resistance to neomycin, kanamycin, and G418 (Geneticin®)
   2420..2531    +  polyA_signal   bGH poly(A) signal: bovine growth hormone polyadenylation signal
   2648..2669    +  promoter       SV40 promoter (fragment): SV40 enhancer and early promoter
   2710..2735    +  promoter       tight TRE promoter (fragment): Tet-responsive promoter PTight, consisting of seven tet operator sequences followed by the minimal CMV promoter
   2752..2771    +  promoter       tight TRE promoter (fragment): Tet-responsive promoter PTight, consisting of seven tet operator sequences followed by the minimal CMV promoter
   2789..2807    +  protein_bind   tet operator: tetO; bacterial operator O2 for the tetR and tetA genes tetracycline repressor TetR
   2825..2847    +  promoter       PLtetO-1 promoter (fragment): modified phage lambda PL promoter with tet operator sites (Lutz and Bujard, 1997)
   2860..2880    +  promoter       tight TRE promoter (fragment): Tet-responsive promoter PTight, consisting of seven tet operator sequences followed by the minimal CMV promoter
   3255..3466    +  promoter       EF-1α core promoter: core promoter for human elongation factor EF-1α
   3479..3747    +  LTR            5' LTR (truncated): truncated 5' long terminal repeat (LTR) from human T-cell leukemia virus (HTLV) type 1
   3791..3826    +  misc_feature   MCS (fragment): pBluescript multiple cloning site
   3833..4210    +  CDS            H2B: human histone H2B; HIST1H2BJ
   4209..4225    -  misc_feature   MCS (fragment): pUC18/19 multiple cloning site
   4235..4951    +  CDS            Citrine: Citrine is a basic (constitutively fluorescent) yellow fluorescent protein published in 2001, derived from Aequorea victoria. It has moderate acid sensitivity.
   4955..4981    +  misc_feature   MCS (fragment): pBluescript multiple cloning site
   5003..5021    -  promoter       T7 promoter: promoter for bacteriophage T7 RNA polymerase
   5031..5070    +  CDS            lacZα (fragment): LacZα fragment of β-galactosidase; lacZ fragment
   5080..5135    +  intron         small t intron (fragment): SV40 (simian virus 40) small t antigen intron
   5135..5272    +  CDS            large T antigen (fragment): large T antigen from SV40 (simian virus 40)
   5295..5416    +  polyA_signal   SV40 poly(A) signal: SV40 polyadenylation signal
   5442..5505    +  promoter       AmpR promoter: bla
   5506..6366    +  CDS            AmpR: β-lactamase; bla; confers resistance to ampicillin, carbenicillin, and related antibiotics
