[The description below was written by a language model from this plasmid's Addgene catalogue record and pLannotate feature annotations shown in this document.]
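Description:
vYM015_phiC31-nTRE-Ins(low)-pEF1s(orig)-H2b-Citrine is a mammalian expression and synthetic biology reporter plasmid built on a PhiC31 integration backbone. It is propagated in E. coli as a high-copy plasmid through a ColE1/pUC-type origin and selected with ampicillin (AmpR under its own bla promoter). For mammalian cells it carries a φC31 attB site, which allows φC31 integrase to recombine the plasmid into a matching attP docking site. Immediately downstream lies a NeoR/KanR coding sequence with a bGH polyadenylation signal. No promoter is annotated in front of this gene, and it is preceded by tandem SV40 poly(A) signals, an arrangement consistent with a promoter-trap design in which G418 resistance depends on correct integration, although the record does not state this.

The payload is a fluorescent reporter cassette. An array of tet operator sequences (annotated as TRE and tetO fragments, the "nTRE" of the name) lies upstream of an unannotated spacer region that presumably corresponds to the "Ins(low)" insert. This is followed by the short EF1α promoter, made up of the EF-1α core promoter plus an HTLV-1 5' LTR fragment. That promoter drives human histone H2B fused to the yellow fluorescent protein Citrine, giving a nuclear, chromatin-bound signal, and the transcript ends in an SV40 small t intron fragment and poly(A) signal.

The associated publication concerns tuning methylation-dependent silencing dynamics by altering CpG density. On that basis the tetO array plausibly recruits TetR/rTetR-fused chromatin regulators, with "low" and "orig" denoting the CpG content of the insert and promoter variants. The sequenced record (about 6.5 kb) is slightly larger than the listed 6.2 kb.
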