Addgene plasmid #197683: vYM015_phiC31-nTRE-Ins(low)-pEF1s(orig)-H2b-Citrine
Purpose: "Insert(low)-pEF1s(orig)" reporter plasmid
Depositing lab: Michael Elowitz. Depositing organization: California Institute of Technology. Publication: Tuning Methylation-Dependent Silencing Dynamics by Synthetic Modulation of CpG Density. Ma Y, Budde MW, Zhu J, Elowitz MB. ACS Synth Biol. 2023 Aug 12. doi: 10.1021/acssynbio.3c00078. PubMed 37572041.
Backbone
  Vector backbone: PhiC31
  Backbone size w/o insert (bp): 4300
  Total vector size (bp): 6200
  Vector type: Mammalian Expression, Synthetic Biology
  Selectable markers: Neomycin (select with G418)
Growth in bacteria
  Bacterial resistance: Ampicillin, 100 μg/mL
  Growth temperature: 37°C
  Growth strain: DH5alpha
  Copy number: High Copy
Gene/Insert
  Gene/Insert name: pEF1s-H2B-Citrine
  Species: Synthetic
  Insert size (bp): 1900
Terms and licenses: Academic/Nonprofit Terms; Industry Terms: Not Available to Industry
Depositor comments: Please visit https://doi.org/10.1101/2023.05.30.542205 for bioRxiv preprint.
How to cite: vYM015_phiC31-nTRE-Ins(low)-pEF1s(orig)-H2b-Citrine was a gift from Michael Elowitz (Addgene plasmid # 197683 ; http://n2t.net/addgene:197683 ; RRID:Addgene_197683)
